Addgene plasmid #73884: p415 CHI-15
Purpose: Chimaera 15
Depositing lab: Blanche Schwappach. Depositing organization: Universitaetsmedizin Goettingen. Publication: delta-COP contains a helix C-terminal to its longin domain key to COPI dynamics and function. Arakel EC, Richter KP, Clancy A, Schwappach B. Proc Natl Acad Sci U S A. 2016 Jun 21;113(25):6916-21. doi: 10.1073/pnas.1603544113. Epub 2016 Jun 13. PubMed 27298352.
Backbone
  Vector backbone: p415
  Vector type: Yeast Expression
  Selectable markers: LEU2
Growth in bacteria
  Bacterial resistance: Ampicillin, 100 μg/mL
  Growth temperature: 37°C
  Growth strain: DH5alpha
  Copy number: Unknown
Gene/Insert
  Gene/Insert name: CHI-15
  Species: B. taurus (bovine), S. cerevisiae (budding yeast)
  Promoter: Met25
  Tag / fusion protein: His (C terminal on insert)
  Cloning method: Restriction Enzyme; 5′ cloning site BamH1 (not destroyed); 3′ cloning site Xho1 (not destroyed)
  Sequencing primers: 5′ CTTTTTCTTGCTCTCTTGTCTTTTCATCTA
Terms and licenses: Academic/Nonprofit Terms; Industry Terms: Not Available to Industry
How to cite: p415 CHI-15 was a gift from Blanche Schwappach (Addgene plasmid # 73884 ; http://n2t.net/addgene:73884 ; RRID:Addgene_73884)
