[The description below was written by a language model from this plasmid's Addgene catalogue record and pLannotate feature annotations shown in this document.]
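Description:
p415 CHI-15 is a low-copy yeast expression plasmid built on the p415 centromeric shuttle backbone. In Saccharomyces cerevisiae it is maintained through a CEN6/ARS element, which keeps it at roughly one or a few copies per cell, and is selected by the LEU2 auxotrophic marker driven from its own promoter. In E. coli it replicates from a high-copy ColE1/pUC-type origin with ampicillin resistance (bla). The backbone also carries pBluescript-derived remnants: an f1 origin, lac promoter/operator and lacZα fragments, and flanking T3 and T7 promoters. Short hits to other yeast genes, rop and bom are probably incidental backbone fragments.

The expression cassette places the insert, cloned between BamHI and XhoI sites, under the MET25 (MET17) promoter, which is repressed by methionine and so allows expression to be tuned through the medium. It is followed by the CYC1 terminator. The insert, "Chimaera 15", is listed as having both bovine and budding yeast origin. The annotation identifies an open reading frame of about 530 bp matching a fragment of bovine ARCN1, the delta-COP subunit of the coatomer (COPI) complex, fused at its C-terminus to a His tag for detection or affinity purification. The feature table does not separately annotate a yeast-derived portion, and the record does not state where the junctions lie or which segments come from which species.

Given the associated work on a helix C-terminal to the delta-COP longin domain, the plasmid appears to be one of a series of bovine/yeast delta-COP chimaeras. These would be expressed in yeast to probe which regions of the subunit support COPI function, though the record gives no purpose beyond the chimaera name.
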