Features (pLannotate 1.2.2; 24 found; start..end, strand, type, name):
     53..169     -  CDS            NFS1 (fragment): NFS1_YEAST - Also known as SPL1 From Saccharomyces cerevisiae (strain ATCC 204508 / S288c) (Baker's yeast).
    168..218     -  misc_feature   bom (fragment): basis of mobility region from pBR322
    320..355     -  CDS            rop (fragment): Rop protein, which maintains plasmids at low copy number; rop
    424..927     -  misc_feature   CEN/ARS: S. cerevisiae CEN6 centromere fused to an autonomously replicating sequence
    964..1068    +  promoter       AmpR promoter: bla
   1069..1929    +  CDS            AmpR: β-lactamase; bla; confers resistance to ampicillin, carbenicillin, and related antibiotics
   2100..2688    +  rep_origin     ori: high-copy-number ColE1/pMB1/pBR322/pUC origin of replication
   2871..2963    +  CDS            lacI (fragment): lac repressor; lacI; The lac repressor binds to the lac operator to inhibit transcription in E. coli. This inhibition can be relieved by adding lactose or isopropyl-β-D-thiogalactopyranoside (IPTG).
   2976..2997    +  protein_bind   CAP binding site: CAP binding activates transcription in the presence of cAMP. E. coli catabolite activator protein
   3012..3042    +  promoter       lac promoter: promoter for the E. coli lac operon
   3050..3066    +  protein_bind   lac operator: The lac repressor binds to the lac operator to inhibit transcription in E. coli. This inhibition can be relieved by adding lactose or isopropyl-β-D-thiogalactopyranoside (IPTG). lac repressor encoded by lacI
   3111..3129    +  promoter       T3 promoter: promoter for bacteriophage T3 RNA polymerase
   3180..3529    +  promoter       MET17 promoter: S. cerevisiae MET17; expression is repressed by methionine; MET15; MET25
   3529..3547    +  misc_feature   MCS (fragment): pBluescript multiple cloning site
   3548..4081    +  CDS            ARCN1 (fragment): COPD_BOVIN - Also known as COPD. Experimental evidence at protein level: Swiss-Prot protein existence level 1. The coatomer is a cytosolic protein complex that binds to dilysine motifs and reversibly associates with Golgi non-clathrin- coated vesicles, which further mediate biosynthetic protein transport from the ER, via the Golgi up to the trans Golgi network. Coatomer complex is required for budding from Golgi membranes, and is essential for the retrograde Golgi-to-ER transport of dilysine-tagged proteins. In mammals, the coatomer can only be recruited by membranes associated to ADP-ribosyla
   4082..4099    +  CDS            7xHis (fragment): 6xHis affinity tag
   4124..4371    +  terminator     CYC1 terminator: S. cerevisiae CYC1; transcription terminator for CYC1
   4390..4408    -  promoter       T7 promoter: promoter for bacteriophage T7 RNA polymerase
   4416..4571    +  CDS            lacZα (fragment): LacZα fragment of β-galactosidase; lacZ fragment
   4575..5003    +  rep_origin     f1 ori (sequence partly withheld): f1 bacteriophage origin of replication; arrow indicates direction of (+) strand synthesis
   5031..5083    -  misc_feature   bom (fragment): basis of mobility region from pBR322
   5114..5191    +  CDS            YO192_YEAST (fragment): Experimental evidence at protein level: Swiss-Prot protein existence level 1. From Saccharomyces cerevisiae (strain ATCC 204508 / S288c) (Baker's yeast).
   5331..5738    +  promoter       LEU2 promoter: S. cerevisiae LEU2
   5739..6833    +  CDS            LEU2: 3-isopropylmalate dehydrogenase, required for leucine biosynthesis; S. cerevisiae LEU2; yeast auxotrophic marker
>Addgene plasmid #73884 | p415 CHI-15 | addgene full sequence | sequence record 200054 | Addgene NGS Result
ATTGGAGGATTTTCTCTAAAAAAAAAAAAATACAACAAATAAAAAACACTCAATGACCTGACCATTTGAT
GGAGTTTAAGTCAATACCTTCTTGAACCATTTCCCATAATGGTGAAAGTTCCCTCAAGAATTTTACTCTG
TCAGAAACGGCCTTAACGACGTAGTCGATATGGTGCACTCTCAGTACAATCTGCTCTGATGCCGCATAGT
TAAGCCAGCCCCGACACCCGCCAACACCCGCTGACGCGCCCTGACGGGCTTGTCTGCTCCCGGCATCCGC
TTACAGACAAGCTGTGACCGTCTCCGGGAGCTGCATGTGTCAGAGGTTTTCACCGTCATCACCGAAACGC
GCGAGACGAAAGGGCCTCGTGATACGCCTATTTTTATAGGTTAATGTCATGATAATAATGGTTTCTTAGG
ACGGATCGCTTGCCTGTAACTTACACGCGCCTCGTATCTTTTAATGATGGAATAATTTGGGAATTTACTC
TGTGTTTATTTATTTTTATGTTTTGTATTTGGATTTTAGAAAGTAAATAAAGAAGGTAGAAGAGTTACGG
AATGAAGAAAAAAAAATAAACAAAGGTTTAAAAAATTTCAACAAAAAGCGTACTTTACATATATATTTAT
TAGACAAGAAAAGCAGATTAAATAGATATACATTCGATTAACGATAAGTAAAATGTAAAATCACAGGATT
TTCGTGTGTGGTCTTCTACACAGACAAGATGAAACAATTCGGCATTAATACCTGAGAGCAGGAAGAGCAA
GATAAAAGGTAGTATTTGTTGGCGATCCCCCTAGAGTCTTTTACATCTTCGGAAAACAAAAACTATTTTT
TCTTTAATTTCTTTTTTTACTTTCTATTTTTAATTTATATATTTATATTAAAAAATTTAAATTATAATTA
TTTTTATAGCACGTGATGAAAAGGACCCAGGTGGCACTTTTCGGGGAAATGTGCGCGGAACCCCTATTTG
TTTATTTTTCTAAATACATTCAAATATGTATCCGCTCATGAGACAATAACCCTGATAAATGCTTCAATAA
TATTGAAAAAGGAAGAGTATGAGTATTCAACATTTCCGTGTCGCCCTTATTCCCTTTTTTGCGGCATTTT
GCCTTCCTGTTTTTGCTCACCCAGAAACGCTGGTGAAAGTAAAAGATGCTGAAGATCAGTTGGGTGCACG
AGTGGGTTACATCGAACTGGATCTCAACAGCGGTAAGATCCTTGAGAGTTTTCGCCCCGAAGAACGTTTT
CCAATGATGAGCACTTTTAAAGTTCTGCTATGTGGCGCGGTATTATCCCGTATTGACGCCGGGCAAGAGC
AACTCGGTCGCCGCATACACTATTCTCAGAATGACTTGGTTGAGTACTCACCAGTCACAGAAAAGCATCT
TACGGATGGCATGACAGTAAGAGAATTATGCAGTGCTGCCATAACCATGAGTGATAACACTGCGGCCAAC
TTACTTCTGACAACGATCGGAGGACCGAAGGAGCTAACCGCTTTTTTGCACAACATGGGGGATCATGTAA
CTCGCCTTGATCGTTGGGAACCGGAGCTGAATGAAGCCATACCAAACGACGAGCGTGACACCACGATGCC
TGTAGCAATGGCAACAACGTTGCGCAAACTATTAACTGGCGAACTACTTACTCTAGCTTCCCGGCAACAA
TTAATAGACTGGATGGAGGCGGATAAAGTTGCAGGACCACTTCTGCGCTCGGCCCTTCCGGCTGGCTGGT
TTATTGCTGATAAATCTGGAGCCGGTGAGCGTGGGTCTCGCGGTATCATTGCAGCACTGGGGCCAGATGG
TAAGCCCTCCCGTATCGTAGTTATCTACACGACGGGGAGTCAGGCAACTATGGATGAACGAAATAGACAG
ATCGCTGAGATAGGTGCCTCACTGATTAAGCATTGGTAACTGTCAGACCAAGTTTACTCATATATACTTT
AGATTGATTTAAAACTTCATTTTTAATTTAAAAGGATCTAGGTGAAGATCCTTTTTGATAATCTCATGAC
CAAAATCCCTTAACGTGAGTTTTCGTTCCACTGAGCGTCAGACCCCGTAGAAAAGATCAAAGGATCTTCT
TGAGATCCTTTTTTTCTGCGCGTAATCTGCTGCTTGCAAACAAAAAAACCACCGCTACCAGCGGTGGTTT
GTTTGCCGGATCAAGAGCTACCAACTCTTTTTCCGAAGGTAACTGGCTTCAGCAGAGCGCAGATACCAAA
TACTGTTCTTCTAGTGTAGCCGTAGTTAGGCCACCACTTCAAGAACTCTGTAGCACCGCCTACATACCTC
GCTCTGCTAATCCTGTTACCAGTGGCTGCTGCCAGTGGCGATAAGTCGTGTCTTACCGGGTTGGACTCAA
GACGATAGTTACCGGATAAGGCGCAGCGGTCGGGCTGAACGGGGGGTTCGTGCACACAGCCCAGCTTGGA
GCGAACGACCTACACCGAACTGAGATACCTACAGCGTGAGCTATGAGAAAGCGCCACGCTTCCCGAAGGG
AGAAAGGCGGACAGGTATCCGGTAAGCGGCAGGGTCGGAACAGGAGAGCGCACGAGGGAGCTTCCAGGGG
GAAACGCCTGGTATCTTTATAGTCCTGTCGGGTTTCGCCACCTCTGACTTGAGCGTCGATTTTTGTGATG
CTCGTCAGGGGGGCGGAGCCTATGGAAAAACGCCAGCAACGCGGCCTTTTTACGGTTCCTGGCCTTTTGC
TGGCCTTTTGCTCACATGTTCTTTCCTGCGTTATCCCCTGATTCTGTGGATAACCGTATTACCGCCTTTG
AGTGAGCTGATACCGCTCGCCGCAGCCGAACGACCGAGCGCAGCGAGTCAGTGAGCGAGGAAGCGGAAGA
GCGCCCAATACGCAAACCGCCTCTCCCCGCGCGTTGGCCGATTCATTAATGCAGCTGGCACGACAGGTTT
CCCGACTGGAAAGCGGGCAGTGAGCGCAACGCAATTAATGTGAGTTAGCTCACTCATTAGGCACCCCAGG
CTTTACACTTTATGCTTCCGGCTCGTATGTTGTGTGGAATTGTGAGCGGATAACAATTTCACACAGGAAA
CAGCTATGACCATGATTACGCCAAGCGCGCAATTAACCCTCACTAAAGGGAACAAAAGCTGGAGCTCCGG
ATGCAAGGGTTCGAATCCCTTAGCTCTCATTATTTTTTGCTTTTTCTCTTGAGGTCACATGATCGCAAAA
TGGCAAATGGCACGTGAAGCTGTCGATATTGGGGAACTGTGGTGGTTGGCAAATGACTAATTAAGTTAGT
CAAGGCGCCATCCTCATGAAAACTGTGTAACATAATAACCGAAGTGTCGAAAAGGTGGCACCTTGTCCAA
TTGAACACGCTCGATGAAAAAAATAAGATATATATAAGGTTAAGTAAAGCGTCTGTTAGAAAGGAAGTTT
TTCCTTTTTCTTGCTCTCTTGTCTTTTCATCTACTATTTCCTTCGTGTAATACAGGGTCGTCAGATACAT
AGATACAATTCTATTACCCCCATCCATACTCTAGAACTAGTGGATCCATGGTGGTTTTGGCTGCTTCTAT
CACTACGCGTCAGGGGAAACCTCTCTTGTCCAGGCAATTCAAAGATCTGTCCAAGGATCGAGTCCTAGAG
TTGCTGTCCAATTTCCAGAACCTAGTCTCCGAGATCTCGTCAGACCACACATTTGTCGAGGACAAGCACG
TCCGCTACGTGTATAGGCCCTTTGATAACTACTACATTATTCTTATCACAAACCGCCAGAGCAACATCTT
AGAAGATCTGGAGACCCTAAGGCTCTTCTCAAGAGTGATTCCTGAATATTGCCGAGCCTTAGAAGAGAAT
GAAATATCTGAGCACTGTTTTGATTTGATTTTTGCATTTGACGAAATTGTTGCCTTGGGATACCGGGAGA
ATGTTAACCTGGCACAGATCAGAACCTTCACAGAAATGGATTCCCATGAGGAGAAGGTGTTCAGAGCAGT
CAGAGAGACTCAAGAGCGTGAAGCCAAGGCTGAGATGCGGCGTAAAGCAAAAGAATTACAGCAGGCCCGA
AGAGATGCAGAGAGACAGGGCCATCACCATCACCATCACTGACCGGAATTCCGGCCGCTCGAGTCATGTA
ATTAGTTATGTCACGCTTACATTCACGCCCTCCCCCCACATCCGCTCTAACCGAAAAGGAAGGAGTTAGA
CAACCTGAAGTCTAGGTCCCTATTTATTTTTTTATAGTTATGTTAGTATTAAGAACGTTATTTATATTTC
AAATTTTTCTTTTTTTTCTGTACAGACGCGTGTACGCATGTAACATTATACTGAAAACCTTGCTTGAGAA
GGTTTTGGGACGCTCGAAGGCTTTAATTTGCGGCCGGTACCCAATTCGCCCTATAGTGAGTCGTATTACG
CGCGCTCACTGGCCGTCGTTTTACAACGTCGTGACTGGGAAAACCCTGGCGTTACCCAACTTAATCGCCT
TGCAGCACATCCCCCTTTCGCCAGCTGGCGTAATAGCGAAGAGGCCCGCACCGATCGCCCTTCCCAACAG
TTGCGCAGCCTGAATGGCGAATGG
[124 nt withheld, positions 4575-4698]
C
[91 nt withheld, positions 4700-4790]
A
[49 nt withheld, positions 4792-4840]
CCTTTGACGTTGGAGTCCACGTTCTTT
[37 nt withheld, positions 4868-4904]
ACCCTATCTCGGTCTATTCTTTTGATTTATAAGGGATTTTGCCGATTTCGGCCTATTGGTTAAAAAATGA
GCTGATTTAACAAAAATTTAACGCGAATTTTAACAAAATATTAACGCTTACAATTTCCTGATGCGGTATT
TTCTCCTTACGCATCTGTGCGGTATTTCACACCGCATATCGACCGGTCGAGGAGAACTTCTAGTATATCT
ACATACCTAATATTATTGCCTTATTAAAAATGGAATCCCAACAATTACATCAAAATCCACATTCTCTTCA
AAATCAATTGTCCTGTACTTCCTTGTTCATGTGTGTTCAAAAACGTTATATTTATAGGATAATTATACTC
TATTTCTCAACAAGTAATTGGTTGTTTGGCCGAGCGGTCTAAGGCGCCTGATTCAAGAAATATCTTGACC
GCAGTTAACTGTGGGAATACTCAGGTATCGTAAGATGCAAGAGTTCGAATCTCTTAGCAACCATTATTTT
TTTCCTCAACATAACGAGAACACACAGGGGCGCTATCGCACAGAATCAAATTCGATGACTGGAAATTTTT
TGTTAATTTCAGAGGTCGCCTGACGCATATACCTTTTTCAACTGAAAAATTGGGAGAAAAAGGAAAGGTG
AGAGCGCCGGAACCGGCTTTTCATATAGAATAGAGAAGCGTTCATGACTAAATGCTTGCATCACAATACT
TGAAGTTGACAATATTATTTAAGGACCTATTGTTTTTTCCAATAGGTGGTTAGCAATCGTCTTACTTTCT
AACTTTTCTTACCTTTTACATTTCAGCAATATATATATATATATTTCAAGGATATACCATTCTAATGTCT
GCCCCTAAGAAGATCGTCGTTTTGCCAGGTGACCACGTTGGTCAAGAAATCACAGCCGAAGCCATTAAGG
TTCTTAAAGCTATTTCTGATGTTCGTTCCAATGTCAAGTTCGATTTCGAAAATCATTTAATTGGTGGTGC
TGCTATCGATGCTACAGGTGTTCCACTTCCAGATGAGGCGCTGGAAGCCTCCAAGAAGGCTGATGCCGTT
TTGTTAGGTGCTGTGGGTGGTCCTAAATGGGGTACCGGTAGTGTTAGACCTGAACAAGGTTTACTAAAAA
TCCGTAAAGAACTTCAATTGTACGCCAACTTAAGACCATGTAACTTTGCATCCGACTCTCTTTTAGACTT
ATCTCCAATCAAGCCACAATTTGCTAAAGGTACTGACTTCGTTGTTGTCAGAGAATTAGTGGGAGGTATT
TACTTTGGTAAGAGAAAGGAAGACGATGGTGATGGTGTCGCTTGGGATAGTGAACAATACACCGTTCCAG
AAGTGCAAAGAATCACAAGAATGGCCGCTTTCATGGCCCTACAACATGAGCCACCATTGCCTATTTGGTC
CTTGGATAAAGCTAATGTTTTGGCCTCTTCAAGATTATGGAGAAAAACTGTGGAGGAAACCATCAAGAAC
GAATTCCCTACATTGAAGGTTCAACATCAATTGATTGATTCTGCCGCCATGATCCTAGTTAAGAACCCAA
CCCACCTAAATGGTATTATAATCACCAGCAACATGTTTGGTGATATCATCTCCGATGAAGCCTCCGTTAT
CCCAGGTTCCTTGGGTTTGTTGCCATCTGCGTCCTTGGCCTCTTTGCCAGACAAGAACACCGCATTTGGT
TTGTACGAACCATGCCACGGTTCTGCTCCAGATTTGCCAAAGAATAAGGTCAACCCTATCGCCACTATCT
TGTCTGCTGCAATGATGTTGAAATTGTCATTGAACTTGCCTGAAGAAGGTAAGGCCATTGAAGATGCAGT
TAAAAAGGTTTTGGATGCAGGTATCAGAACTGGTGATTTAGGTGGTTCCAACAGTACCACCGAAGTCGGT
GATGCTGTCGCCGAAGAAGTTAAGAAAATCCTTGCTTAAAAAGATTCTCTTTTTTTATGATATTTGTACA
TAAACTTTATAAATGAAATTCATAATAGAAACGACACGAAATTACAAAATGGAATATGTTCATAGGGTAG
ACGAAACTATATACGCAATCTACATACATTTATCAAGAAGGAGAAAAAGGAGGATGTAAAGGAATACAGG
TAAGCAAATTGATACTAATGGCTCAACGTGATAAGGAAAAAGAATTGCACTTTAACATTAATATTGACAA
GGAGGAGGGCACCACACAAAAAGTTAGGTGTAACAGAAAATCATGAAACTATGATTCCTAATTTATAT
